>Addgene plasmid #234500 | pBHM2661 | addgene full sequence | sequence record 478426 | Addgene NGS Result
TTGAGATCCTTTTTTTCTGCGCGTAATCTGCTGCTTGCAAACAAAAAAACCACCGCTACCAGCGGTGGTT
TGTTTGCCGGATCAAGAGCTACCAACTCTTTTTCCGAAGGTAACTGGCTTCAGCAGAGCGCAGATACCAA
ATACTGTTCTTCTAGTGTAGCCGTAGTTAGGCCACCACTTCAAGAACTCTGTAGCACCGCCTACATACCT
CGCTCTGCTAATCCTGTTACCAGTGGCTGCTGCCAGTGGCGATAAGTCGTGTCTTACCGGGTTGGACTCA
AGACGATAGTTACCGGATAAGGCGCAGCGGTCGGGCTGAACGGGGGGTTCGTGCACACAGCCCAGCTTGG
AGCGAACGACCTACACCGAACTGAGATACCTACAGCGTGAGCTATGAGAAAGCGCCACGCTTCCCGAAGG
GAGAAAGGCGGACAGGTATCCGGTAAGCGGCAGGGTCGGAACAGGAGAGCGCACGAGGGAGCTTCCAGGG
GGAAACGCCTGGTATCTTTATAGTCCTGTCGGGTTTCGCCACCTCTGACTTGAGCGTCGATTTTTGTGAT
GCTCGTCAGGGGGGCGGAGCCTATGGAAAAACGCCAGCAACGCGGCCTTTTTACGGTTCCTGGCCTTTTG
CTGGCCTTTTGCTCACATGTTCTTTCCTGCGTTATCCCCTGATTCTGTGGATAACCGTATTACCGCCTTT
GAGTGAGCTGATACCGCTCGCCGCAGCCGAACGACCGAGCGCAGCGAGTCAGTGAGCGAGGAAGCGGAAG
AGCGCCCAATACGCAAACCGCCTCTCCCCGCGCGTTGGCCGATTCATTAATGCAGCTGGCACGACAGGTT
TCCCGACTGGAAAGCGGGCAGTGAGCGCAACGCAATTAATGTGAGTTAGCTCACTCATTAGGCACCCCAG
GCTTTACACTTTATGCTTCCGGCTCGTATGTTGTGTGGAATTGTGAGCGGATAACAATTTCACACAGGAA
ACAGCTATGACCATGATTACGCCAAGCTCGAAATTAACCCTCACTAAAGGGAACAAAAGCTGGTACCGGG
CCCCCCCTCGAGGTCGACGGTATCGATAAGCTTGGTGGCGGACTCGAAGTCTTGTTCCAAGGTCCTGGAT
CTGGTATGGTCTCCAAGGGTGAGGAGGACAACATGGCCTCCCTCCCCGCCACCCACGAGCTCCACATCTT
CGGTTCCATCAACGGTGTCGACTTCGACATGGTCGGTCAGGGTACCGGTAACCCCAACGACGGTTACGAG
GAGCTCAACCTCAAGTCCACCAAGGGTGACCTCCAGTTCTCCCCCTGGATCCTCGTCCCCCACATCGGTT
ACGGTTTCCACCAGTACCTCCCCTACCCCGACGGTATGTCCCCCTTCCAGGCCGCCATGGTCGACGGTTC
CGGTTACCAGGTCCACCGAACCATGCAGTTCGAGGACGGTGCCTCCCTCACCGTCAACTACCGATACACC
TACGAGGGTTCCCACATCAAGGGTGAGGCCCAGGTCAAGGGTACCGGTTTCCCCGCCGACGGTCCCGTCA
TGACCAACTCCCTCACCGCCGCCGACTGGTGTCGATCCAAGAAGACCTACCCCAACGACAAGACCATCAT
CTCCACCTTCAAGTGGTCCTACACCACCGGTAACGGTAAGCGATACCGATCCACCGCCCGAACCACCTAC
ACCTTCGCCAAGCCCATGGCCGCCAACTACCTCAAGAACCAGCCCATGTACGTCTTCCGAAAGACCGAGC
TCAAGCACTCCAAGACCGAGCTCAACTTCAAGGAGTGGCAGAAGGCCTTCACCGACGTCATGGGTATGGA
CGAGCTCTACAAGGGGTCAGGGTCAAAGAGAAGATGGAAAAAGAATTTCATAGCCGTCTCAGCAGCCAAC
CGCTTTAAGAAAATCTCATCCTCCGGGGCACTTGGGTCAGGGTCAGATTATAAAGATGACGATGACAAGG
ATTATAAAGATGACGATGACAAGTAATCTGGACATGTCAATTGTACACTGCCTTATAATGCCCCATGCAC
TTCCAGTATTAGTCATTTGAAGCGTTGAAAGATCTCTTGGCAGTGTGATCATGGAAACAATCCCAAACAG
CAGCAAACTGAAAACGTTCTGGTATGCAATCCATCCCATCGTACAAGCTCTCCAAATACCTCTTCCAATC
CAAAAACGGTTTAGATGAAAGTCTCGTCTGATGCACTTGTTAGTGACACCCCAGAATTTGATGATCTTCG
ACTCACCTCGAGCGGCCGCCAGTGTGATGGATATCTGCAGAATTCGCCCTTGAATAGAGTCACTTTTGCT
AGGGATAAAAAAGCACCGACTCGGTGCCACTTTTTCAAGTTGATAACGGACTAGCCTTATTTTAACTTGC
TATTTCTAGCTCTAAAACCTAGGCATGAGGATATCTCGCATCTAGCAACAGTATACCCTGCCGGTGTATG
TGCAATTTCCACTTTGGCGGATAACGGAAGCAAATAAGACGGCGGTCCACGCCGTCTCAGTGTTTTTTTA
TTTTTTTCCCGTCATCCATTGTTTTTCTCCTCACCTCTTCATTCTCAACAAATGGTTATAATTATCGGTC
ACACCTGCAGGTTACCATTGTCCTTGCACGTATACTTTGCATGCATGCCGATCAATTTAAAAAATAAATG
AACTGTAATAATCATGCTTTGTTTTTAGTTCTAATGCAAGGGGGATCCACTAGTTGCCATGAAGATCCTG
AGGATTCAACGGCGTTGCTGAGGGTGGGAAGGATGGTATTGTTGTCTGTAGATAGATTAATGGGCATATA
ATGTCAAAAAAGATGATTGACACGATGTCTGTCTCGAATTCGCAGTGTGCTAAAATTGTATCACTTCTCT
AATATGTATATATACACCCTCTAAGGAAAATTAACCCCTTACCGCCTTCACTCAGAAGAACTCGTCAAGA
AGGCGATAGAAGGCGATGCGCTGCGAATCGGGAGCGGCGATACCGTAAAGCACGAGGAAGCGGTCAGCCC
ATTCGCCGCCAAGCTCTTCAGCAATATCACGGGTAGCCAACGCTATGTCCTGATAGCGGTCCGCCACACC
CAGCCGGCCACAGTCGATGAATCCAGAAAAGCGGCCATTTTCCACCATGATATTCGGCAAGCAGGCATCG
CCATGGGTCACGACGAGATCCTCGCCGTCGGGCATGCGCGCCTTGAGCCTGGCGAACAGTTCGGCTGGCG
CGAGCCCCTGATGCTCTTCGTCCAGATCATCCTGATCGACAAGACCGGCTTCCATCCGAGTACGTGCTCG
CTCGATGCGATGTTTCGCTTGGTGGTCGAATGGGCAGGTAGCCGGATCAAGCGTATGCAGCCGCCGCATT
GCATCAGCCATGATGGATACTTTCTCGGCAGGAGCAAGGTGGGATGACAGGAGATCCTGCCCCGGCACTT
CGCCCAATAGCAGCCAGTCCCTTCCCGCTTCAGTGACAACGTCGAGCACAGCTGCGCAAGGAACGCCCGT
CGTGGCCAGCCACGATAGCCGCGCTGCCTCGTCCTGCAGTTCATTCAGGGCACCGGACAGGTCGGTCTTG
ACAAAAAGAACCGGGCGCCCCTGCGCTGACAGCCGGAACACGGCGGCATCAGAGCAGCCGATTGTCTGTT
GTGCCCAGTCATAGCCGAATAGCCTCTCCACCCAAGCGGCCGGAGAACCTGCGTGCAATCCATCTTGTTC
AATCATAGACATGTTGGGCGAGTTTACTAATGGAAAAAGACAATTAGCAAAGAGGCTGCATATTAGGAGA
CGCGGTGAAGATTGGGGAGGACAATAGGGTCCGTGCACCAAAAAGTCCTGACGGCAGCTCTGTTCAACGC
ACATCCATCTCTTCCAGCTATGCGTGTGGCACCAGCACGGATGGATTGTTGCACCAAAAGGACAAGGCGA
GATGGATGCAGGTCGAGGCGATGCGGTGCTATCGGCCCTCGTTGTCGAACGCCACGTCGTCCTCTCGGCG
ACCGTCAATCCTGGAAGGAAATGACCAAGCGTGCACCCAGCATCCAGCATCCAACATCCAGCACCCAGCA
CCTAGCACCCATGATCCAATGGCCGGCATGCAGATCAGCGTGGGGAGAGCACCATCTAGCAGCCCCTGGC
AGGCCCAGCATTGTGCTCGGATGTGCGATAGGCGGTGGGTGCGATAAGGTGGATTAGTGGAGGATGGAGG
ACTGAGTGGCGGGCAAGGGAAGGGGGCGGGAAGATGACTCACCTTGGGCAGTGGGTGGGGGATGCGGTAT
AGGGGATGTATGTGGATGCTGGCGGAGGATAGAAGCTGTAAGCTGAGCTGGTGCCAACGGTGACGCTGTG
AGAGTGGTCTCGGCGACCCTGACGGCGACTCGGCGTTACCCCGTGTGGCACACCGGACGCGCGTCGAGTG
ACGTTGCTGCTATTGTTGTTACCATCATCCTCTCCTCCGACAACCATACACTCAGTGCACACCATGCCAC
TCGAATCCTGCATGCGGTGGAGCTCCAATTCGCCCTATAGTGAGTCGTATTACAATTCACTGGCCGTCGT
TTTACAACGTCGTGACTGGGAAAACCCTGGCGTTACCCAACTTAATCGCCTTGCAGCACATCCCCCTTTC
GCCAGCTGGCGTAATAGCGAAGAGGCCCGCACCGATCGCCCTTCCCAACAGTTGCGCAGCCTGAATGGCG
AATGG
[124 nt withheld, positions 4696-4819]
C
[91 nt withheld, positions 4821-4911]
A
[49 nt withheld, positions 4913-4961]
CCTTTGACGTTGGAGTCCACGTTCTTT
[37 nt withheld, positions 4989-5025]
ACCCTATCTCGGTCTATTCTTTTGATTTATAAGGGATTTTGCCGATTTCGGCCTATTGGTTAAAAAATGA
GCTGATTTAACAAAAATTTAACGCGAATTTTAACAAAATATTAACGCTTACAATTTCCTGATGCGGTATT
TTCTCCTTACGCATCTGTGCGGTATTTCACACCGCATAGGGTAATAACTGATATAATTAAATTGAAGCTC
TAATTTGTGAGTTTAGTATACATGCATTTACTTATAATACAGTTTTTTAGTTTTGCTGGCCGCATCTTCT
CAAATATGCTTCCCAGCCTGCTTTTCTGTAACGTTCACCCTCTACCTTAGCATCCCTTCCCTTTGCAAAT
AGTCCTCTTCCAACAATAATAATGTCAGATCCTGTAGAGACCACATCATCCACGGTTCTATACTGTTGAC
CCAATGCGTCTCCCTTGTCATCTAAACCCACACCGGGTGTCATAATCAACCAATCGTAACCTTCATCTCT
TCCACCCATGTCTCTTTGAGCAATAAAGCCGATAACAAAATCTTTGTCGCTCTTCGCAATGTCAACAGTA
CCCTTAGTATATTCTCCAGTAGATAGGGAGCCCTTGCATGACAATTCTGCTAACATCAAAAGGCCTCTAG
GTTCCTTTGTTACTTCTTCTGCCGCCTGCTTCAAACCGCTAACAATACCTGGGCCCACCACACCGTGTGC
ATTCGTAATGTCTGCCCATTCTGCTATTCTGTATACACCCGCAGAGTACTGCAATTTGACTGTATTACCA
ATGTCAGCAAATTTTCTGTCTTCGAAGAGTAAAAAATTGTACTTGGCGGATAATGCCTTTAGCGGCTTAA
CTGTGCCCTCCATGGAAAAATCAGTCAAGATATCCACATGTGTTTTTAGTAAACAAATTTTGGGACCTAA
TGCTTCAACTAACTCCAGTAATTCCTTGGTGGTACGAACATCCAATGAAGCACACAAGTTTGTTTGCTTT
TCGTGCATGATATTAAATAGCTTGGCAGCAACAGGACTAGGATGAGTAGCAGCACGTTCCTTATATGTAG
CTTTCGACATGATTTATCTTCGTTTCCTGCAGGTTTTTGTTCTGTGCAGTTGGGTTAAGAATACTGGGCA
ATTTCATGTTTCTTCAACACTACATATGCGTATATATACCAATCTAAGTCTGTGCTCCTTCCTTCGTTCT
TCCTTCTGTTCGGAGATTACCGAATCAAAAAAATTTCAAGGAAACCGAAATCAAAAAAAAGAATAAAAAA
AAAATGATGAATTGAAAAGGTGGTATGGTGCACTCTCAGTACAATCTGCTCTGATGCCGCATAGTTAAGC
CAGCCCCGACACCCGCCAACACCCGCTGACGCGCCCTGACGGGCTTGTCTGCTCCCGGCATCCGCTTACA
GACAAGCTGTGACCGTCTCCGGGAGCTGCATGTGTCAGAGGTTTTCACCGTCATCACCGAAACGCGCGAG
ACGAAAGGGCCTCGTGATACGCCTATTTTTATAGGTTAATGTCATGATAATAATGGTTTCTTAGACGGAT
CGCTTGCCTGTAACTTACACGCGCCTCGTATCTTTTAATGATGGAATAATTTGGGAATTTACTCTGTGTT
TATTTATTTTTATGTTTTGTATTTGGATTTTAGAAAGTAAATAAAGAAGGTAGAAGAGTTACGGAATGAA
GAAAAAAAAATAAACAAAGGTTTAAAAAATTTCAACAAAAAGCGTACTTTACATATATATTTATTAGACA
AGAAAAGCAGATTAAATAGATATACATTCGATTAACGATAAGTAAAATGTAAAATCACAGGATTTTCGTG
TGTGGTCTTCTACACAGACAAGATGAAACAATTCGGCATTAATACCTGAGAGCAGGAAGAGCAAGATAAA
AGGTAGTATTTGTTGGCGATCCCCCTAGAGTCTTTTACATCTTCGGAAAACAAAAACTATTTTTTCTTTA
ATTTCTTTTTTTACTTTCTATTTTTAATTTATATATTTATATTAAAAAATTTAAATTATAATTATTTTTA
TAGCACGTGATGAAAAGGACCCAGGTGGCACTTTTCGGGGAAATGTGCGCGGAACCCCTATTTGTTTATT
TTTCTAAATACATTCAAATATGTATCCGCTCATGAGACAATAACCCTGATAAATGCTTCAATAATATTGA
AAAAGGAAGAGTATGAGTATTCAACATTTCCGTGTCGCCCTTATTCCCTTTTTTGCGGCATTTTGCCTTC
CTGTTTTTGCTCACCCAGAAACGCTGGTGAAAGTAAAAGATGCTGAAGATCAGTTGGGTGCACGAGTGGG
TTACATCGAACTGGATCTCAACAGCGGTAAGATCCTTGAGAGTTTTCGCCCCGAAGAACGTTTTCCAATG
ATGAGCACTTTTAAAGTTCTGCTATGTGGCGCGGTATTATCCCGTATTGACGCCGGGCAAGAGCAACTCG
GTCGCCGCATACACTATTCTCAGAATGACTTGGTTGAGTACTCACCAGTCACAGAAAAGCATCTTACGGA
TGGCATGACAGTAAGAGAATTATGCAGTGCTGCCATAACCATGAGTGATAACACTGCGGCCAACTTACTT
CTGACAACGATCGGAGGACCGAAGGAGCTAACCGCTTTTTTGCACAACATGGGGGATCATGTAACTCGCC
TTGATCGTTGGGAACCGGAGCTGAATGAAGCCATACCAAACGACGAGCGTGACACCACGATGCCTGTAGC
AATGGCAACAACGTTGCGCAAACTATTAACTGGCGAACTACTTACTCTAGCTTCCCGGCAACAATTAATA
GACTGGATGGAGGCGGATAAAGTTGCAGGACCACTTCTGCGCTCGGCCCTTCCGGCTGGCTGGTTTATTG
CTGATAAATCTGGAGCCGGTGAGCGTGGGTCTCGCGGTATCATTGCAGCACTGGGGCCAGATGGTAAGCC
CTCCCGTATCGTAGTTATCTACACGACGGGGAGTCAGGCAACTATGGATGAACGAAATAGACAGATCGCT
GAGATAGGTGCCTCACTGATTAAGCATTGGTAACTGTCAGACCAAGTTTACTCATATATACTTTAGATTG
ATTTAAAACTTCATTTTTAATTTAAAAGGATCTAGGTGAAGATCCTTTTTGATAATCTCATGACCAAAAT
CCCTTAACGTGAGTTTTCGTTCCACTGAGCGTCAGACCCCGTAGAAAAGATCAAAGGATCTTC
Features (pLannotate 1.2.2; 23 found; start..end, strand, type, name):
      1..589     +  rep_origin     ori: high-copy-number ColE1/pMB1/pBR322/pUC origin of replication
    772..864     +  CDS            lacI (fragment): lac repressor; lacI; The lac repressor binds to the lac operator to inhibit transcription in E. coli. This inhibition can be relieved by adding lactose or isopropyl-β-D-thiogalactopyranoside (IPTG).
    877..898     +  protein_bind   CAP binding site: CAP binding activates transcription in the presence of cAMP. E. coli catabolite activator protein
    913..943     +  promoter       lac promoter: promoter for the E. coli lac operon
    951..967     +  protein_bind   lac operator: The lac repressor binds to the lac operator to inhibit transcription in E. coli. This inhibition can be relieved by adding lactose or isopropyl-β-D-thiogalactopyranoside (IPTG). lac repressor encoded by lacI
   1012..1030    +  promoter       T3 promoter: promoter for bacteriophage T3 RNA polymerase
   1042..1084    -  misc_feature   MCS (fragment): pBluescript multiple cloning site
   1126..1833    +  CDS            mNeonGreen: mNeonGreen is a basic (constitutively fluorescent) green/yellow fluorescent protein published in 2013, derived from Branchiostoma lanceolatum. It is reported to be a very rapidly-maturing monomer with moderate acid sensitivity.
   1853..1923    +  CDS            CBP (fragment): calmodulin-binding peptide derived from skeletal muscle myosin light chain kinase; binds calmodulin with nanomolar affinity in the presence of calcium
   1948..1976    +  CDS            5xFLAG (fragment): five tandem FLAG® epitope tags
   2323..2398    -  misc_RNA       gRNA scaffold: guide RNA scaffold for the Streptococcus pyogenes CRISPR/Cas9 system
   2925..3716    -  CDS            neo: KKA2_KLEPN - Also known as kan, nptII. Experimental evidence at protein level: Swiss-Prot protein existence level 1. Resistance to kanamycin, neomycin, paromomycin, ribostamycin, butirosin and gentamicin B. From Klebsiella pneumoniae.
   4514..4532    -  promoter       T7 promoter: promoter for bacteriophage T7 RNA polymerase
   4535..4692    +  CDS            lacZα (fragment): LacZα fragment of β-galactosidase; lacZ fragment
   4696..5124    +  rep_origin     f1 ori (sequence partly withheld): f1 bacteriophage origin of replication; arrow indicates direction of (+) strand synthesis
   5152..5203    -  misc_feature   bom (fragment): basis of mobility region from pBR322
   5282..6085    -  CDS            URA3: orotidine-5'-phosphate decarboxylase, required for uracil biosynthesis; S. cerevisiae URA3; yeast auxotrophic marker, counterselectable with 5-fluoroorotic acid (5-FOA)
   6086..6301    -  promoter       URA3 promoter: S. cerevisiae URA3
   6309..6358    -  misc_feature   bom (fragment): basis of mobility region from pBR322
   6460..6495    -  CDS            rop (fragment): Rop protein, which maintains plasmids at low copy number; rop
   6563..7066    -  misc_feature   CEN/ARS: S. cerevisiae CEN6 centromere fused to an autonomously replicating sequence
   7103..7207    +  promoter       AmpR promoter: bla
   7208..8068    +  CDS            AmpR: β-lactamase; bla; confers resistance to ampicillin, carbenicillin, and related antibiotics
