[The description below was written by a language model from this plasmid's Addgene catalogue record and pLannotate feature annotations shown in this document.]
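Description:
pBHM2661 is an 8.2 kb template plasmid built on the pRS316 yeast–E. coli shuttle backbone and catalogued as a bacterial/yeast expression and CRISPR vector. It comes from work on highly efficient homology-dependent genome engineering in the human fungal pathogen Cryptococcus neoformans. The backbone supplies a high-copy ColE1/pUC origin and the ampicillin-resistance gene for propagation in E. coli, an f1 origin, and the S. cerevisiae URA3 marker with its own promoter. A CEN/ARS element allows low-copy maintenance in budding yeast. Remnants of the pBluescript-type cloning region (lac promoter/operator, lacZα fragment, T3 and T7 promoters) flank the insert.

The roughly 3.2 kb insert is a modular tagging cassette. It opens with a linker followed by mNeonGreen (labelled "Cno", which probably indicates codon optimisation for C. neoformans, although the record does not spell this out). The fluorescent protein is joined in frame to a calmodulin-binding peptide and a 2xFLAG epitope, which the annotation software detects as a partial match to a longer FLAG array. This gives a combined fluorescent and affinity-purification tag. Downstream, in the opposite orientation, lie an S. pyogenes Cas9 guide RNA scaffold driven by the C. neoformans U6 promoter and a neomycin phosphotransferase marker for G418 selection. The U6 promoter and the regulatory sequences driving the neo gene are not annotated in the feature table, and no specific guide spacer is recorded.

The arrangement suggests use as a source of donor DNA for fusing the tag to a chosen gene, most likely at its C-terminus given the leading linker. In that design the sgRNA cassette and the drug marker would travel on the same fragment. The record does not detail the exact workflow.
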