Addgene plasmid #234500: pBHM2661
Purpose: Linker-Cno_mNeonGreen-CBP-2xFLAG-CnU6-sgRNA-NEOR
Depositing lab: Hiten Madhani. Depositing organization: University of California, San Francisco (UCSF). Publication: Near 100% efficient homology-dependent genome engineering in the human fungal pathogen Cryptococcus neoformans. Nalley MJ, Banerjee S, Huang MY, Madhani HD. G3 (Bethesda). 2025 Aug 6;15(8):jkaf118. doi: 10.1093/g3journal/jkaf118. PubMed 40460280.
Backbone
  Vector backbone: pRS316
  Backbone size w/o insert (bp): 4887
  Total vector size (bp): 8238
  Vector type: Bacterial Expression, Yeast Expression, CRISPR
  Selectable markers: Neomycin (select with G418), URA3
Growth in bacteria
  Bacterial resistance: Ampicillin, 100 μg/mL
  Growth temperature: 37°C
  Growth strain: DH5alpha
  Copy number: High Copy
Gene/Insert
  Gene/Insert name: mNeonGreen-CBP-2XFLAG-NEO-PCnU6-sgRNA_scaffold
  Insert size (bp): 3199
Terms and licenses: Academic/Nonprofit Terms; Industry Terms: Not Available to Industry
Depositor comments: Please visit https://doi.org/10.1101/2025.02.14.638277 for bioRxiv preprint.
How to cite: pBHM2661 was a gift from Hiten Madhani (Addgene plasmid # 234500 ; http://n2t.net/addgene:234500 ; RRID:Addgene_234500)
